Addgene plasmid #44068: pTF257 (pFA6a-TEV-6xGly-His3MX)
Purpose: (Empty Backbone)
Depositing lab: Tim Formosa. Depositing organization: University of Utah.
Backbone
  Vector backbone: pFA6a-6xGLY-3xFLAG-HIS3MX6 (Addgene plasmid #20753)
  Backbone manufacturer: Mark Hochstrasser lab (Yale Univeristy, New Haven, CT) (PMID: 19243080)
  Backbone size (bp): 4142
  Modifications to backbone: 6xGly/3xFlag replaced with TEV/6xGly/XhoI-KpnI-XbaI linker
  Vector type: PCR-based yeast C-terminal tagging
  Selectable markers: HIS3
  Tag / fusion protein: TEV protease site (C terminal on backbone); 6xGly linker (C terminal on backbone); (XhoI-KpnI-XbaI)-containing spacer (C terminal on backbone); ADH1 transcription terminator (C terminal on backbone); His3MX casette (C terminal on backbone)
Growth in bacteria
  Bacterial resistance: Ampicillin, 100 μg/mL
  Growth temperature: 37°C
  Growth strain: DH5alpha
  Copy number: Unknown
Gene/Insert
  Cloning method: Ligation Independent Cloning
  Sequencing primers: 5′ Sp6; 3′ T7
Resource information
  A portion of this plasmid was derived from a plasmid made by: Backbone pFA6a-6xGLY-3xFLAG-HIS3MX6 from Mark Hochstrasser lab (Yale Univeristy, New Haven, CT) via Addgene (Plasmid no. 20753)
Terms and licenses: Academic/Nonprofit Terms; Industry Terms: Not Available to Industry
Depositor comments: The depositing lab has constructed and deposited here 36 plasmids that can be used to generate linear PCR products to fuse to the 3' end of an ORF in the yeast genome and add (TEV or PreScission protease site) - 6X Gly linker - (12X His, 2X Strep, 3X FLAG, Protein A, or V5) - ADH1 transcription terminator - (KanMX, HphMX, or His3MX). Six plasmids (Addgene plasmids 44062, 44068, 44074, 44080, 44086, and 44092) have no epitope/purification tag and so can be used to add an alternate tag by standard cloning into unique XhoI-KpnI-XbaI sites, if desired. The other 30 plasmids are all of the possible combinations of the protease site - tag - marker options listed above. After fusion, the modified protein can then be followed with the epitope or purified using the tag and released from the matrix with the protease site. The constructs were designed with one of two different protease sites to allow a complex with two different tags to be purified in two successive steps, using each protease to release the complex from each purification matrix. The schematic diagram (see attached above) represents the format of the constructs and shows the proper scheme for producing the desired PCR products (see also below). If only epitope tagging is needed, the upstream primer can be adjusted to skip the protease site (see example below). Construction: DS5421 (pFA6a-6xGLY-3XFLAG-HIS3MX6 (Addgene Plasmid #20753), DS5422 (pFA6a-6xGLY-3XFLAG-KanMX) (Addgene Plasmid #20754), or DS5423 (pFA6a-6xGLY-3XFLAG-HphMX) (Addgene Plasmid #20755) (corresponding to each selection marker) was digested with AscI and PacI to release 3XFlag and replace it with TEV or PreScision sites followed by 6xGly and an XhoI-KpnI-XbaI linker. Affinity tags were constructed by PCR or by annealing oligos to fit into the XhoI-XbaI gap. This includes 12xHis, 2xStrep II, 3xFLAG, PrtA (2 repeats as found in pBS1479), and V5. Each tag was inserted into each base vector, making 30 templates with all combinations of protease site, tag, and selectable marker. PCR amplification: These two primers (along with 50 nt of homology to the targets at the 5' ends) will amplify the desired product from any of the constructs (the reading frame for P1 is important – alternating codons bracketed). P1 5’-(homology)...[CGA]CGG[ATC]CCC[GGG]TTA[ATT]AAC-3’ P2 5’-(homology)...GATATCATCGATGAATTCGAGCTCGTTT-3’ If only epitope tagging is needed, the upstream primer can be adjusted to skip the protease site. As an example, for the V5-tag-containing constructs, usage of the following primer (5’-(homology)... GGTGGAGGCTCTAGAGGTAAGCCAATTCCA-3’) in place of P1 will omit the protease cleavage site and add only 3xGly and V5 (GGGSR-V5-Stop).
How to cite: pTF257 (pFA6a-TEV-6xGly-His3MX) was a gift from Tim Formosa (Addgene plasmid # 44068 ; http://n2t.net/addgene:44068 ; RRID:Addgene_44068)
