[The description below was written by a language model from this plasmid's Addgene catalogue record and pLannotate feature annotations shown in this document.]
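Description:
pTF257 (pFA6a-TEV-6xGly-His3MX) is a template plasmid of the pFA6a family used for PCR-based C-terminal tagging of genes in the yeast genome. It is not meant to be maintained in yeast. It is propagated in E. coli through a ColE1/pUC-type origin with ampicillin resistance (bla with its own promoter), and no yeast replication origin is annotated. It was derived from pFA6a-6xGLY-3xFLAG-HIS3MX6 by replacing the 6xGly/3xFLAG segment with a TEV protease cleavage site, a six-glycine linker and a short spacer carrying unique XhoI, KpnI and XbaI sites. The sequence record is 4,114 nt, close to the 4,142 bp listed for the parental backbone.

The amplifiable module lies between the SP6 and T7 promoters, which also serve as sequencing primer sites. The TEV–6xGly–linker region is not annotated in the feature table but would sit between the SP6 promoter and the S. cerevisiae ADH1 terminator. Downstream is the His3MX cassette, in which a HIS3-type coding sequence is flanked by the Ashbya gossypii TEF promoter and terminator and provides histidine prototrophy selection. Primers carrying homology to the 3' end of a target ORF produce a linear product that integrates by homologous recombination, fusing the module in frame and supplying a terminator and marker.

This plasmid is one of the six tagless members of a 36-plasmid set that combines TEV or PreScission sites, various affinity or epitope tags, and KanMX, HphMX or His3MX markers. It serves as an empty base vector into which an alternative tag can be cloned at the linker sites. Tagged proteins made with the set can be followed or purified, then released from the matrix by protease cleavage. Having two different protease sites allows sequential two-step purification of complexes.
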