Features (pLannotate 1.2.2; 12 found; start..end, strand, type, name):
    199..303     -  promoter       AmpR promoter: bla
    398..433     +  CDS            rop (fragment): Rop protein, which maintains plasmids at low copy number; rop
    535..586     +  misc_feature   bom (fragment): basis of mobility region from pBR322
    649..667     +  promoter       SP6 promoter: promoter for bacteriophage SP6 RNA polymerase
    807..994     +  terminator     ADH1 terminator: S. cerevisiae ADH1; transcription terminator for the S. cerevisiae alcohol dehydrogenase 1 (ADH1) gene
   1069..1412    +  promoter       TEF promoter: Ashbya gossypii TEF promoter
   1455..2108    +  CDS            HIS3: HIS7_YEAST - Experimental evidence at protein level: Swiss-Prot protein existence level 1. From Saccharomyces cerevisiae (strain ATCC 204508 / S288c) (Baker's yeast).
   2115..2312    +  terminator     TEF terminator: Ashbya gossypii TEF terminator
   2417..2435    -  promoter       T7 promoter: promoter for bacteriophage T7 RNA polymerase
   2457..2510    -  CDS            lacI (fragment): lac repressor; lacI; The lac repressor binds to the lac operator to inhibit transcription in E. coli. This inhibition can be relieved by adding lactose or isopropyl-β-D-thiogalactopyranoside (IPTG).
   2693..3281    -  rep_origin     ori: high-copy-number ColE1/pMB1/pBR322/pUC origin of replication
   3452..198     -  CDS            AmpR (across the origin): β-lactamase; bla; confers resistance to ampicillin, carbenicillin, and related antibiotics
>Addgene plasmid #44068 | pTF257 (pFA6a-TEV-6xGly-His3MX) | depositor full sequence | sequence record 61660 | pTF257 (pFA6a-TEV-6xGly-His3MX) sequence 4114 bps
CATTGGAAAACGTTCTTCGGGGCGAAAACTCTCAAGGATCTTACCGCTGTTGAGATCCAGTTCGATGTAA
CCCACTCGTGCACCCAACTGATCTTCAGCATCTTTTACTTTCACCAGCGTTTCTGGGTGAGCAAAAACAG
GAAGGCAAAATGCCGCAAAAAAGGGAATAAGGGCGACACGGAAATGTTGAATACTCATACTCTTCCTTTT
TCAATATTATTGAAGCATTTATCAGGGTTATTGTCTCATGAGCGGATACATATTTGAATGTATTTAGAAA
AATAAACAAATAGGGGTTCCGCGCACATTTCCCCGAAAAGTGCCACCTGACGTCTAAGAAACCATTATTA
TCATGACATTAACCTATAAAAATAGGCGTATCACGAGGCCCTTTCGTCTCGCGCGTTTCGGTGATGACGG
TGAAAACCTCTGACACATGCAGCTCCCGGAGACGGTCACAGCTTGTCTGTAAGCGGATGCCGGGAGCAGA
CAAGCCCGTCAGGGCGCGTCAGCGGGTGTTGGCGGGTGTCGGGGCTGGCTTAACTATGCGGCATCAGAGC
AGATTGTACTGAGAGTGCACCATATGGACATATTGTCGTTAGAACGCGGCTACAATTAATACATAACCTT
ATGTATCATACACATACGATTTAGGTGACACTATAGAACGCGGCCGCCAGCTGAAGCTTCGTACGCTGCA
GGTCGACGGATCCCCGGGTTAATTAACGAGAATTTATACTTCCAAGGTTCTGGTGGAGGCGGTGGAGGCT
CTAGAGGTACCCTCGAGGCGCGCCACTTCTAAATAAGCGAATTTCTTATGATTTATGATTTTTATTATTA
AATAAGTTATAAAAAAAATAAGTGTATACAAATTTTAAAGTGACTCTTAGGTTTTAAAACGAAAATTCTT
ATTCTTGAGTAACTCTTTCCTGTAGGTCAGGTTGCTTTCTCAGGTATAGTATGAGGTCGCTCTTATTGAC
CACACCTCTACCGGCAGATCCGCTAGGGATAACAGGGTAATATAGATCTGTTTAGCTTGCCTCGTCCCCG
CCGGGTCACCCGGCCAGCGACATGGAGGCCCAGAATACCCTCCTTGACAGTCTTGACGTGCGCAGCTCAG
GGGCATGATGTGACTGTCGCCCGTACATTTAGCCCATACATCCCCATGTATAATCATTTGCATCCATACA
TTTTGATGGCCGCACGGCGCGAAGCAAAAATTACGGCTCCTCGCTGCAGACCTGCGAGCAGGGAAACGCT
CCCCTCACAGACGCGTTGAATTGTCCCCACGCCGCGCCCCTGTAGAGAAATATAAAAGGTTAGGATTTGC
CACTGAGGTTCTTCTTTCATATACTTCCTTTTAAAATCTTGCTAGGATACAGTTCTCACATCACATCCGA
ACATAAACAACCATGGCAGAACCAGCCCAAAAAAAGCAAAAACAAACTGTTCAGGAGCGCAAGGCGTTTA
TCTCCCGTATCACTAATGAAACTAAAATTCAAATCGCTATTTCGCTGAATGGTGGTTATATTCAAATAAA
AGATTCGATTCTTCCTGCAAAGAAGGATGACGATGTAGCTTCCCAAGCTACTCAGTCACAGGTCATCGAT
ATTCACACAGGTGTTGGCTTTTTGGATCATATGATCCATGCGTTGGCAAAACACTCTGGTTGGTCTCTTA
TTGTTGAATGTATCGGTGACCTGCACATTGACGATCACCATACTACCGAAGATTGCGGTATCGCATTAGG
GCAAGCGTTCAAAGAAGCAATGGGTGCTGTCCGTGGTGTAAAAAGATTCGGTACTGGGTTCGCACCATTG
GATGAGGCGCTATCACGTGCCGTAGTCGATTTATCTAATAGACCATTTGCTGTAATCGACCTTGGATTGA
AGAGAGAGATGATTGGTGATTTATCCACTGAAATGATTCCACACTTTTTGGAAAGTTTCGCGGAGGCGGC
CAGAATTACTTTGCATGTTGATTGTCTGAGAGGTTTCAACGATCACCACAGAAGTGAGAGTGCGTTCAAG
GCTTTGGCTGTTGCCATAAGAGAAGCTATTTCTAGCAATGGCACCAATGACGTTCCCTCAACCAAAGGTG
TTTTGATGTGAAGTACTGACAATAAAAAGATTCTTGTTTTCAAGAACTTGTCATTTGTATAGTTTTTTTA
TATTGTAGTTGTTCTATTTTAATCAAATGTTAGCGTGATTTATATTTTTTTTCGCCTCGACATCATCTGC
CCAGATGCGAAGTTAAGTGCGCAGAAAGTAATATCATGCGTCAATCGTATGTGAATGCTGGTCGCTATAC
TGCTGTCGATTCGATACTAACGCCGCCATCCAGTTTAAACGAGCTCGAATTCATCGATGATATCAGATCC
ACTAGTGGCCTATGCGGCCGCGGATCTGCCGGTCTCCCTATAGTGAGTCGTATTAATTTCGATAAGCCAG
GTTAACCTGCATTAATGAATCGGCCAACGCGCGGGGAGAGGCGGTTTGCGTATTGGGCGCTCTTCCGCTT
CCTCGCTCACTGACTCGCTGCGCTCGGTCGTTCGGCTGCGGCGAGCGGTATCAGCTCACTCAAAGGCGGT
AATACGGTTATCCACAGAATCAGGGGATAACGCAGGAAAGAACATGTGAGCAAAAGGCCAGCAAAAGGCC
AGGAACCGTAAAAAGGCCGCGTTGCTGGCGTTTTTCCATAGGCTCCGCCCCCCTGACGAGCATCACAAAA
ATCGACGCTCAAGTCAGAGGTGGCGAAACCCGACAGGACTATAAAGATACCAGGCGTTTCCCCCTGGAAG
CTCCCTCGTGCGCTCTCCTGTTCCGACCCTGCCGCTTACCGGATACCTGTCCGCCTTTCTCCCTTCGGGA
AGCGTGGCGCTTTCTCAATGCTCACGCTGTAGGTATCTCAGTTCGGTGTAGGTCGTTCGCTCCAAGCTGG
GCTGTGTGCACGAACCCCCCGTTCAGCCCGACCGCTGCGCCTTATCCGGTAACTATCGTCTTGAGTCCAA
CCCGGTAAGACACGACTTATCGCCACTGGCAGCAGCCACTGGTAACAGGATTAGCAGAGCGAGGTATGTA
GGCGGTGCTACAGAGTTCTTGAAGTGGTGGCCTAACTACGGCTACACTAGAAGGACAGTATTTGGTATCT
GCGCTCTGCTGAAGCCAGTTACCTTCGGAAAAAGAGTTGGTAGCTCTTGATCCGGCAAACAAACCACCGC
TGGTAGCGGTGGTTTTTTTGTTTGCAAGCAGCAGATTACGCGCAGAAAAAAAGGATCTCAAGAAGATCCT
TTGATCTTTTCTACGGGGTCTGACGCTCAGTGGAACGAAAACTCACGTTAAGGGATTTTGGTCATGAGAT
TATCAAAAAGGATCTTCACCTAGATCCTTTTAAATTAAAAATGAAGTTTTAAATCAATCTAAAGTATATA
TGAGTAAACTTGGTCTGACAGTTACCAATGCTTAATCAGTGAGGCACCTATCTCAGCGATCTGTCTATTT
CGTTCATCCATAGTTGCCTGACTCCCCGTCGTGTAGATAACTACGATACGGGAGGGCTTACCATCTGGCC
CCAGTGCTGCAATGATACCGCGAGACCCACGCTCACCGGCTCCAGATTTATCAGCAATAAACCAGCCAGC
CGGAAGGGCCGAGCGCAGAAGTGGTCCTGCAACTTTATCCGCCTCCATCCAGTCTATTAATTGTTGCCGG
GAAGCTAGAGTAAGTAGTTCGCCAGTTAATAGTTTGCGCAACGTTGTTGCCATTGCTACAGGCATCGTGG
TGTCACGCTCGTCGTTTGGTATGGCTTCATTCAGCTCCGGTTCCCAACGATCAAGGCGAGTTACATGATC
CCCCATGTTGTGCAAAAAAGCGGTTAGCTCCTTCGGTCCTCCGATCGTTGTCAGAAGTAAGTTGGCCGCA
GTGTTATCACTCATGGTTATGGCAGCACTGCATAATTCTCTTACTGTCATGCCATCCGTAAGATGCTTTT
CTGTGACTGGTGAGTACTCAACCAAGTCATTCTGAGAATAGTGTATGCGGCGACCGAGTTGCTCTTGCCC
GGCGTCAATACGGGATAATACCGCGCCACATAGCAGAACTTTAAAAGTGCTCAT
