>Addgene plasmid #44068 | pTF257 (pFA6a-TEV-6xGly-His3MX) | addgene partial sequence | sequence record 62055 | Sp6 5'-ATTTAGGTGACACTATAG-3'
GCTGCAGGTCGACGGATCCCCGGGTTAATTAACGAGAATTTATACTTCCAAGGTTCTGGTGGAGGCGGTG
GAGGCTCTAGAGGTACCCTCGAGGCGCGCCACTTCTAAATAAGCGAATTTCTTATGATTTATGATTTTTA
TTATTAAATAAGTTATAAAAAAAATAAGTGTATACAAATTTTAAAGTGACTCTTAGGTTTTAAAACGAAA
ATTCTTATTCTTGAGTAACTCTTTCCTGTAGGTCAGGTTGCTTTCTCAGGTATAGTATGAGGTCGCTCTT
ATTGACCACACCTCTACCGGCAGATCCGCTAGGGATAACAGGGTAATATAGATCTGTTTAGCTTGCCTCG
TCCCCGCCGGGTCACCCGGCCAGCGACATGGAGGCCCAGAATACCCTCCTTGACAGTCTTGACGTGCGCA
GCTCAGGGGCATGATGTGACTGTCGCCCGTACATTTAGCCCATACATCCCCATGTATAATCATTTGCATC
CATACATTTTGATGGCCGCACGGCGCGAAGCAAAAATTACGGCTCCTCGCTGCAGACCTGCGAGCAGGGA
AACGCTCCCCTCACAGACGCGTTGAATTGTCCCCACGCCGCGCCCCTGTAGAGAAATATAAAAGGTTAGG
ATTTGCCACTGAGGTTCTTCTTTCATATACTTCCTTTTAAAATCTTGCTAGGATACAGTTCTCACATCAC
ATCCGAACATAAACAACCATGGCAGAACCAGCCCAAAAAAAGCAAAAACAAACTGTTCAGGAGCGCAAGG
CGTTTATCTCCCGTATCACTAATGAAACTAAAATTCAAATCGCTATTTCGCTGAATGGTGGTTATATTCA
AATAAAAGATTCGATTCTTCCTGCAAAGAAGGATGACGATGTAGCTTCCCAAGCTACTCAGTCACAGGTC
ATCGA
