>Addgene plasmid #44068 | pTF257 (pFA6a-TEV-6xGly-His3MX) | addgene partial sequence | sequence record 62852 | T7 5'-TAATACGACTCACTATAGGG-3'
CGCATAGGCCACTAGTGGATCTGATATCATCGATGAATTCGAGCTCGTTTAAACTGGATGGCGGCGTTAG
TATCGAATCGACAGCAGTATAGCGACCAGCATTCACATACGATTGACGCATGATATTACTTTCTGCGCAC
TTAACTTCGCATCTGGGCAGATGATGTCGAGGCGAAAAAAAATATAAATCACGCTAACATTTGATTAAAA
TAGAACAACTACAATATAAAAAAACTATACAAATGACAAGTTCTTGAAAACAAGAATCTTTTTATTGTCA
GTACTTCACATCAAAACACCTTTGGTTGAGGGAACGTCATTGGTGCCATTGCTAGAAATAGCTTCTCTTA
TGGCAACAGCCAAAGCCTTGAACGCACTCTCACTTCTGTGGTGATCGTTGAAACCTCTCAGACAATCAAC
ATGCAAAGTAATTCTGGCCGCCTCCGCGAAACTTTCCAAAAAGTGTGGAATCATTTCAGTGGATAAATCA
CCAATCATCTCTCTCTTCAATCCAAGGTCGATTACAGCAAATGGTCTACTAGATAAATCGACTACGGCAC
GTGATAGCGCCTCATCCAATGGTGCGAACCCAGTACCGAATCTTTTTACACCACGGACAGCACCCATTGC
TTCTTTGAACGCTTGCCCTAATGCGATACCGCAATCTTCGGTAGTATGGTGATCGTCAATGTGCAGGTCA
CCAATACATTCAACAATAAGAGACCAACCAGAGTGTTTTGCCAACGCATGGATCATATGATCCAAAAAGC
CAACACCTGTGTGAATATCGATGACCTGTGACTGAGTAGCTTGGGAAGCTACATCGTCATCCTTCTTTGC
